Addgene plasmid #225724: pCAGGS puro HA-hUSP27X S404N
Purpose: Transfection of USP27X (S404N) with HA tag in mammalian cells
Depositing lab: Francisco Bustos. Depositing organization: Sanford Research. Publication: USP27X variants underlying X-linked intellectual disability disrupt protein function via distinct mechanisms. Koch I, Slovik M, Zhang Y, Liu B, Rennie M, Konz E, Cogne B, Daana M, Davids L, Diets IJ, Gold NB, Holtz AM, Isidor B, Mor-Shaked H, Neira Fresneda J, Niederhoffer KY, Nizon M, Pfundt R, Simon M, Stegmann A, Guillen Sacoto MJ, Wevers M, Barakat TS, Yanovsky-Dagan S, Atanassov BS, Toth R, Gao C, Bustos F, Harel T. Life Sci Alliance. 2024 Jan 5;7(3):e202302258. doi: 10.26508/lsa.202302258. Print 2024 Mar. PubMed 38182161.
Backbone
  Vector backbone: pCAGGS puro
  Vector type: Mammalian Expression
Growth in bacteria
  Bacterial resistance: Ampicillin, 100 μg/mL
  Growth temperature: 37°C
  Growth strain: DH5alpha
  Copy number: High Copy
Gene/Insert
  Gene/Insert name: USP27X S404N
  Species: H. sapiens (human)
  Insert size (bp): 1314
  Mutation: S404N
  Entrez Gene: USP27X (a.k.a. MRX105, USP22L, USP27, XLID105)
  Tag / fusion protein: HA (N terminal on insert)
  Cloning method: Restriction Enzyme; 5′ cloning site Unknown (unknown if destroyed)
Terms and licenses: Academic/Nonprofit Terms; Industry Terms: Not Available to Industry
How to cite: pCAGGS puro HA-hUSP27X S404N was a gift from Francisco Bustos (Addgene plasmid # 225724 ; http://n2t.net/addgene:225724 ; RRID:Addgene_225724)
