[The description below was written by a language model from this plasmid's Addgene catalogue record and pLannotate feature annotations shown in this document.]
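Description:
pCAGGS puro HA-hUSP27X S404N is a mammalian expression plasmid of about 8 kb, built on the pCAGGS puro backbone, for transfecting cells with an HA-tagged variant of the human deubiquitinase USP27X. In bacteria it is maintained through a high-copy ColE1/pUC-type origin and selected with ampicillin via the β-lactamase gene. An f1 phage origin and remnants of lac-derived cloning sequence (lacI, lacZα and lacY fragments, lac promoter/operator, a T7 promoter) are also annotated and appear to be backbone carry-over rather than functional parts of the design.

The payload is driven by the CAG promoter arrangement, which consists of the CMV immediate-early enhancer joined to the chicken β-actin promoter and followed by a chimeric chicken β-actin/rabbit β-globin intron. Together these give strong, broadly active expression in mammalian cells. Downstream lies a short HA epitope sequence (matched by the annotation tool as a fragment of a 3xHA tag, while the catalogue lists an N-terminal HA tag), followed by the 1,314 bp USP27X open reading frame carrying the S404N substitution. The automated annotation labels this coding sequence by its mouse orthologue, but the catalogue states that the insert is human. An SV40 polyadenylation signal is annotated downstream of the insert. A separate cassette, in which the mouse PGK promoter drives puromycin N-acetyltransferase with a bGH poly(A) signal, allows puromycin selection of transfected cells.

The associated study concerns USP27X variants underlying X-linked intellectual disability, so this construct is suited to comparing the behaviour of the S404N variant protein in cells, with the HA tag providing a handle for detection or immunoprecipitation.
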