Features (pLannotate 1.2.2; 26 found; start..end, strand, type, name):
    775..1363    +  rep_origin     ori: high-copy-number ColE1/pMB1/pBR322/pUC origin of replication
   1546..1638    +  CDS            lacI (fragment): lac repressor; lacI; The lac repressor binds to the lac operator to inhibit transcription in E. coli. This inhibition can be relieved by adding lactose or isopropyl-β-D-thiogalactopyranoside (IPTG).
   1651..1672    +  protein_bind   CAP binding site: CAP binding activates transcription in the presence of cAMP. E. coli catabolite activator protein
   1687..1717    +  promoter       lac promoter: promoter for the E. coli lac operon
   1725..1741    +  protein_bind   lac operator: The lac repressor binds to the lac operator to inhibit transcription in E. coli. This inhibition can be relieved by adding lactose or isopropyl-β-D-thiogalactopyranoside (IPTG). lac repressor encoded by lacI
   1795..1813    +  promoter       T7 promoter: promoter for bacteriophage T7 RNA polymerase
   1823..2202    +  enhancer       CMV enhancer: human cytomegalovirus immediate early enhancer
   2204..2325    +  promoter       chicken β-actin promoter (fragment): contains a 21-bp deletion relative to the standard chicken β-actin promoter
   2333..2354    +  promoter       chicken β-actin promoter (fragment): No description available
   2369..2390    +  promoter       chicken β-actin promoter (fragment): No description available
   2430..2452    +  promoter       chicken β-actin promoter (fragment): contains a 21-bp deletion relative to the standard chicken β-actin promoter
   2472..2628    +  promoter       chicken β-actin promoter (fragment): contains a 21-bp deletion relative to the standard chicken β-actin promoter
   2629..3645    +  intron         chimeric intron: chimera between introns from chicken β-actin and rabbit β-globin
   3643..3711    +  CDS            HBB (fragment): HBB_LEPEU - Experimental evidence at protein level: Swiss-Prot protein existence level 1. Involved in oxygen transport from the lung to the various peripheral tissues. From Lepus europaeus (European hare).
   3710..3735    +  CDS            3xHA (fragment): three tandem HA epitope tags
   3743..5056    +  CDS            Usp27: UBP27_MOUSE - Also known as Usp27x. Experimental evidence at protein level: Swiss-Prot protein existence level 1. Deubiquitinase that can reduce the levels of BCL2L11/BIM ubiquitination and stabilize BCL2L11 in response to the RAF-MAPK- degradation signal. By acting on BCL2L11 levels, may counteract the anti-apoptotic effects of MAPK activity. From Mus musculus (Mouse).
   5207..5419    +  CDS            lacY (fragment): LACY_ECOLI - Experimental evidence at protein level: Swiss-Prot protein existence level 1. Responsible for transport of beta-galactosides into the cell, with the concomitant import of a proton (symport system). Can transport lactose, melibiose, lactulose or the analog methyl-1-thio-beta,D- galactopyranoside (TMG), but not sucrose or fructose (PubMed:1848449, PubMed:18177889, PubMed:22106930). The substrate specificity is directed toward the galactopyranosyl moiety of the substrate (PubMed:22106930). From Escherichia coli (strain K12).
   5419..5553    +  polyA_signal   SV40 poly(A) signal: SV40 polyadenylation signal
   5558..6057    +  promoter       PGK promoter: mouse phosphoglycerate kinase 1 promoter
   6073..6672    +  CDS            PuroR: puromycin N-acetyltransferase; pac from Streptomyces alboniger; confers resistance to puromycin
   6732..6943    +  polyA_signal   bGH poly(A) signal (fragment): bovine growth hormone polyadenylation signal
   6947..6968    +  promoter       SV40 promoter (fragment): SV40 enhancer and early promoter
   7007..7161    +  CDS            lacZα (fragment): LacZα fragment of β-galactosidase; lacZ fragment
   7192..7620    -  rep_origin     f1 ori (sequence partly withheld): f1 bacteriophage origin of replication; arrow indicates direction of (+) strand synthesis
   7647..7751    +  promoter       AmpR promoter: bla
   7752..604     +  CDS            AmpR (across the origin): β-lactamase; bla; confers resistance to ampicillin, carbenicillin, and related antibiotics
>Addgene plasmid #225724 | pCAGGS puro HA-hUSP27X S404N | addgene full sequence | sequence record 445601 | Addgene NGS Result
AGAGCAACTCGGTCGCCGCATACACTATTCTCAGAATGACTTGGTTGAGTACTCACCAGTCACAGAAAAG
CATCTTACGGATGGCATGACAGTAAGAGAATTATGCAGTGCTGCCATAACCATGAGTGATAACACTGCGG
CCAACTTACTTCTGACAACGATCGGAGGACCGAAGGAGCTAACCGCTTTTTTGCACAACATGGGGGATCA
TGTAACTCGCCTTGATCGTTGGGAACCGGAGCTGAATGAAGCCATACCAAACGACGAGCGTGACACCACG
ATGCCTGTAGCAATGGCAACAACGTTGCGCAAACTATTAACTGGCGAACTACTTACTCTAGCTTCCCGGC
AACAATTAATAGACTGGATGGAGGCGGATAAAGTTGCAGGACCACTTCTGCGCTCGGCCCTTCCGGCTGG
CTGGTTTATTGCTGATAAATCTGGAGCCGGTGAGCGTGGGTCTCGCGGTATCATTGCAGCACTGGGGCCA
GATGGTAAGCCCTCCCGTATCGTAGTTATCTACACGACGGGGAGTCAGGCAACTATGGATGAACGAAATA
GACAGATCGCTGAGATAGGTGCCTCACTGATTAAGCATTGGTAACTGTCAGACCAAGTTTACTCATATAT
ACTTTAGATTGATTTAAAACTTCATTTTTAATTTAAAAGGATCTAGGTGAAGATCCTTTTTGATAATCTC
ATGACCAAAATCCCTTAACGTGAGTTTTCGTTCCACTGAGCGTCAGACCCCGTAGAAAAGATCAAAGGAT
CTTCTTGAGATCCTTTTTTTCTGCGCGTAATCTGCTGCTTGCAAACAAAAAAACCACCGCTACCAGCGGT
GGTTTGTTTGCCGGATCAAGAGCTACCAACTCTTTTTCCGAAGGTAACTGGCTTCAGCAGAGCGCAGATA
CCAAATACTGTTCTTCTAGTGTAGCCGTAGTTAGGCCACCACTTCAAGAACTCTGTAGCACCGCCTACAT
ACCTCGCTCTGCTAATCCTGTTACCAGTGGCTGCTGCCAGTGGCGATAAGTCGTGTCTTACCGGGTTGGA
CTCAAGACGATAGTTACCGGATAAGGCGCAGCGGTCGGGCTGAACGGGGGGTTCGTGCACACAGCCCAGC
TTGGAGCGAACGACCTACACCGAACTGAGATACCTACAGCGTGAGCTATGAGAAAGCGCCACGCTTCCCG
AAGGGAGAAAGGCGGACAGGTATCCGGTAAGCGGCAGGGTCGGAACAGGAGAGCGCACGAGGGAGCTTCC
AGGGGGAAACGCCTGGTATCTTTATAGTCCTGTCGGGTTTCGCCACCTCTGACTTGAGCGTCGATTTTTG
TGATGCTCGTCAGGGGGGCGGAGCCTATGGAAAAACGCCAGCAACGCGGCCTTTTTACGGTTCCTGGCCT
TTTGCTGGCCTTTTGCTCACATGTTCTTTCCTGCGTTATCCCCTGATTCTGTGGATAACCGTATTACCGC
CTTTGAGTGAGCTGATACCGCTCGCCGCAGCCGAACGACCGAGCGCAGCGAGTCAGTGAGCGAGGAAGCG
GAAGAGCGCCCAATACGCAAACCGCCTCTCCCCGCGCGTTGGCCGATTCATTAATGCAGCTGGCACGACA
GGTTTCCCGACTGGAAAGCGGGCAGTGAGCGCAACGCAATTAATGTGAGTTAGCTCACTCATTAGGCACC
CCAGGCTTTACACTTTATGCTTCCGGCTCGTATGTTGTGTGGAATTGTGAGCGGATAACAATTTCACACA
GGAAACAGCTATGACATGATTACGAATTTGGCCAAGTCGGCCTCTAATACGACTCACTATAGGGAGCTCG
TCGACATTGATTATTGACTAGTTATTAATAGTAATCAATTACGGGGTCATTAGTTCATAGCCCATATATG
GAGTTCCGCGTTACATAACTTACGGTAAATGGCCCGCCTGGCTGACCGCCCAACGACCCCCGCCCATTGA
CGTCAATAATGACGTATGTTCCCATAGTAACGCCAATAGGGACTTTCCATTGACGTCAATGGGTGGAGTA
TTTACGGTAAACTGCCCACTTGGCAGTACATCAAGTGTATCATATGCCAAGTACGCCCCCTATTGACGTC
AATGACGGTAAATGGCCCGCCTGGCATTATGCCCAGTACATGACCTTATGGGACTTTCCTACTTGGCAGT
ACATCTACGTATTAGTCATCGCTATTACCATGGTCGAGGTGAGCCCCACGTTCTGCTTCACTCTCCCCAT
CTCCCCCCCCTCCCCACCCCCAATTTTGTATTTATTTATTTTTTAATTATTTTGTGCAGCGATGGGGGCG
GGGGGGGGGGGGGGGGGGCGCCGGGGGGGGGGGGGGGGGGGGGGGGGGGGGGGGGGGGGGGGGGGGGGGG
GGGGGGGGGGGGAAAAAGAAGGGGGGGGCCCCGGAAGTTTTTTTTTTTTGGGGGGGGGGGGGGGGGGGGG
CGCGCAAAAAAAAAAGGGGGGGGGGGGGGGGGGCGGCGGGGGGGGGGGGGGGGGGCGGGGCGGGGCGAGG
CGGAGAGGTGCGGCGGCAGCCAATCAGAGCGGCGCGCTCCGAAAGTTTCCTTTTATGGCGAGGCGGCGGC
GGCGGCGGCCCTATAAAAAGCGAAGCGCGCGGCGGGCGGGAGTCGCTGCGCGCTGCCTTCGCCCCGTGCC
CCGCTCCGCCGCCGCCTCGCGCCGCCCGCCCCGGCTCTGACTGACCGCGTTACTCCCACAGGTGAGCGGG
CGGGACGGCCCTTCTCCTCCGGGCTGTAATTAGCGCTTGGTTTAATGACGGCTTGTTTCTTTTCTGTGGC
TGCGTGAAAGCCTTGAGGGGCTCCGGGAGGGCCCTTTGTGCGGGGGGAGCGGCTCGGGGGGTGCGTGCGT
GTGTGTGTGCGTGGGGAGCGCCGCGTGCGGCTCCGCGCTGCCCGGCGGCTGTGAGCGCTGCGGGCGCGGC
GCGGGGCTTTGTGCGCTCCGCAGTGTGCGCGAGGGGAGCGCGGCCGGGGGCGGTGCCCCGCGGTGCGGGG
GGGGCTGCGAGGGGAACAAAGGCTGCGTGCGGGGTGTGTGCGTGGGGGGGTGAGCAGGGGGTGTGGGCGC
GTCGGTCGGGCTGCAACCCCCCCTGCACCCCCCTCCCCGAGTTGCTGAGCACGGCCCGGCTTCGGGTGCG
GGGCTCCGTACGGGGCGTGGCGCGGGGCTCGCCGTGCCGGGCGGGGGGTGGCGGCAGGTGGGGGTGCCGG
GCGGGGCGGGGCCGCCTCGGGCCGGGGAGGGCTCGGGGGAGGGGCGCGGCGGCCCCCGGAGCGCCGGCGG
CTGTCGAGGCGCGGCGAGCCGCAGCCATTGCCTTTTATGGTAATCGTGCGAGAGGGCGCAGGGACTTCCT
TTGTCCCAAATCTGTGCGGAGCCGAAATCTGGGAGGCGCCGCCGCACCCCCTCTAGCGGGCGCGGGGCGA
AGCGGTGCGGCGCCGGCAGGAAGGAAATGGGCGGGGAGGGCCTTCGTGCGTCGCCGCGCCGCCGTCCCCT
TCTCCCTCTCCAGCCTCGGGGCTGTCCGCGGGGGGACGGCTGCCTTCGGGGGGGACGGGGCAGGGCGGGG
TTCGGCTTCTGGCGTGTGACCGGCGGCTCTAGAGCCTCTGCTAACCATGTTCATGCCTTCTTCTTTTTCC
TACAGCTCCTGGGCAACGTGCTGGTTATTGTGCTGTCTCATCATTTTGGCAAAGAATTCAACTCGAATGT
ACCCATACGATGTGCCAGATTACGCCGGATCCATGTGTAAGGACTATGTATATGACAAAGACATTGAGCA
AATTGCCAAAGAAGAGCAAGGAGAAGCTTTGAAATTACAAGCCTCCACCTCAACAGAGGTTTCTCACCAG
CAGTGTTCAGTGCCAGGCCTTGGTGAGAAATTCCCAACCTGGGAAACAACCAAACCAGAATTAGAACTGC
TGGGGCACAACCCGAGGAGAAGAAGAATCACCTCCAGCTTTACGATCGGTTTAAGAGGACTCATCAATCT
TGGCAACACGTGCTTTATGAACTGCATTGTCCAGGCCCTCACCCACACGCCGATACTGAGAGATTTCTTT
CTCTCTGACAGGCACCGATGTGAGATGCCGAGTCCCGAGTTGTGTCTGGTCTGTGAGATGTCGTCGCTGT
TTCGGGAGTTGTATTCTGGAAACCCGTCTCCTCATGTGCCCTATAAGTTACTGCACCTGGTGTGGATACA
TGCCCGCCATTTAGCAGGGTACAGGCAACAGGATGCCCACGAGTTCCTCATTGCAGCGTTAGATGTCCTG
CACAGGCACTGCAAAGGTGATGATGTCGGGAAGGCGGCCAACAATCCCAACCACTGTAACTGCATCATAG
ACCAAATCTTCACAGGTGGCCTGCAGTCTGATGTCACCTGTCAAGCCTGCCATGGCGTCTCCACCACGAT
AGACCCATGCTGGGACATTAGTTTGGACTTGCCTGGCTCTTGCACCTCCTTCTGGCCCATGAGCCCAGGG
AGGGAGAGCAGTGTGAACGGGGAAAGCCACATACCAGGAATCACCACCCTCACGGACTGCTTGCGGAGGT
TTACGAGGCCAGAGCACTTAGGAAGCAGTGCCAAAATCAAATGTGGTAGTTGCCAAAGCTACCAGGAATC
TACCAAACAGCTCACAATGAATAAATTACCTGTCGTTGCCTGTTTTCATTTCAAACGGTTTGAACATTCA
GCGAAACAGAGGCGCAAGATCACTACATACATTTCCTTTCCTCTGGAGCTGGATATGACGCCGTTTATGG
CCTCAAGTAAAGAGAGCAGAATGAATGGACAATTGCAGCTGCCAACCAATAGTGGAAACAACGAAAATAA
GTATTCCTTGTTTGCTGTGGTTAATCACCAAGGAACCTTGGAGAGTGGCCACTATACCAGCTTCATCCGG
CACCACAAGGACCAGTGGTTCAAGTGTGATGATGCCGTCATCACTAAGGCCAATATTAAGGACGTACTGG
ACAGTGAAGGGTATTTACTGTTCTATCACAAACAGGTGCTAGAACATGAGTCAGAAAAAGTGAAAGAAAT
GAACACACAAGCCTACTGATCGAGCCTTAATTAAGGGCTAGCAAATGCATGCGGCCGCCAATTCCAGCTG
AGCGCCGGTCGCTACCATTACCAGTTGGTCTGGTGTCAAAAATAATAATAACCGGGCAGGCCATGTCTGC
CCGTATTTCGCGTAAGGAAATCCATTATGTACTATTTAAAAAACACAAACTTTTGGATGTTCGGTTTATT
CTTTTTCTTTTACTTTTTTATCATGGGAGCCTACTTCCCGTTTTTCCCGATTTGGCTACATGACATCAAC
CATATCAGCAAAAGTGATACGGGTATTATTTTTGCCGCTATTTCTCTGTTCTCGCTATTATTCCAACCGC
TGTTTGGTCTGCTTTCTGACAAACTCGGAACTTGTTTATTGCAGCTTATAATGGTTACAAATAAAGCAAT
AGCATCACAAATTTCACAAATAAAGCATTTTTTTCACTGCATTCTAGTTGTGGTTTGTCCAAACTCATCA
ATGTATCTTATCATGTCTGGATCTACCGGGTAGGGGAGGCGCTTTTCCCAAGGCAGTCTGGAGCATGCGC
TTTAGCAGCCCCGCTGGGCACTTGGCGCTACACAAGTGGCCTCTGGCCTCGCACACATTCCACATCCACC
GGTAGGCGCCAACCGGCTCCGTTCTTTGGTGGCCCCTTCGCGCCACCTTCTACTCCTCCCCTAGTCAGGA
AGTTCCCCCCCGCCCCGCAGCTCGCGTCGTGCAGGACGTGACAAATGGAAGTAGCACGTCTCACTAGTCT
CGTGCAGATGGACAGCACCGCTGAGCAATGGAAGCGGGTAGGCCTTTGGGGCAGCGGCCAATAGCAGCTT
TGCTCCTTCGCTTTCTGGGCTCAGAGGCTGGGAAGGGGTGGGTCCGGGGGCGGGCTCAGGGGCGGGCTCA
GGGGCGGGGCGGGCGCCCGAAGGTCCTCCGGAGGCCCGGCATTCTGCACGCTTCAAAAGCGCACGTCTGC
CGCGCTGTTCTCCTCTTCCTCATCTCCGGGCCTTTCGACAAGCTAGCTTACCATGACCGAGTACAAGCCC
ACGGTGCGCCTCGCCACCCGCGACGACGTCCCCAGGGCCGTACGCACCCTCGCCGCCGCGTTCGCCGACT
ACCCCGCCACGCGCCACACCGTCGATCCGGACCGCCACATCGAGCGGGTCACCGAGCTGCAAGAACTCTT
CCTCACGCGCGTCGGGCTCGACATCGGCAAGGTGTGGGTCGCGGACGACGGCGCCGCGGTGGCGGTCTGG
ACCACGCCGGAGAGCGTCGAAGCGGGGGCGGTGTTCGCCGAGATCGGCCCGCGCATGGCCGAGTTGAGCG
GTTCCCGGCTGGCCGCGCAGCAACAGATGGAAGGCCTCCTGGCGCCGCACCGGCCCAAGGAGCCCGCGTG
GTTCCTGGCCACCGTCGGCGTCTCGCCCGACCACCAGGGCAAGGGTCTGGGCAGCGCCGTCGTGCTCCCC
GGAGTGGAGGCGGCCGAGCGCGCCGGGGTGCCCGCCTTCCTGGAGACCTCCGCGCCCCGCAACCTCCCCT
TCTACGAGCGGCTCGGCTTCACCGTCACCGCCGACGTCGAGGTGCCCGAAGGACCGCGCACCTGGTGCAT
GACCCGCAAGCCCGGTGCCTGACGCCCGCCCCACGACCCGCAGCGCCCGACCGAAAGGAGCGCACGACCC
CATGCATCGATTTGCCAGCCATCTGTTGTTTGCCCCTCCCCCGTGCCTTCCTTGACCCTGGAAGGTGCCA
CTCCCACTGTCCTTTCCTAATAAAATGAGGAAATTGCATCGCATTGTCTGAGTAGGTGTCATTCTATTCT
GGGGGGTGGGGTGGGGCAGGACAGCAAGGGGGAGGATTGGGAAGACAATAGCAGGCATGCTGGGGATGCG
GTGGGCTCTATGGCTTCTGAGGCGGAAAGAACCAGCTGGGGCTCGACGCGGCCGGCCGCTGACCAAGTCA
GCTTGGCACTGGCCGTCGTTTTACAACGTCGTGACTGGGAAAACCCTGGCGTTACCCAACTTAATCGCCT
TGCAGCACATCCCCCTTTCGCCAGCTGGCGTAATAGCGAAGAGGCCCGCACCGATCGCCCTTCCCAACAG
TTGCGCAGCCTGAATGGCGAATGGAAATTGTAAGCGTTAATATTTTGTTAAAATTCGCGTTAAATTTTTG
TTAAATCAGCTCATTTTTTAACCAATAGGCCGAAATCGGCAAAATCCCTTATAAATCAAAAGAATAGACC
GAGATAGGGT
[37 nt withheld, positions 7291-7327]
AAAGAACGTGGACTCCAACGTCAAAGG
[49 nt withheld, positions 7355-7403]
T
[91 nt withheld, positions 7405-7495]
G
[124 nt withheld, positions 7497-7620]
CAGGTGGCACTTTTCGGGGAAATGTGCGCGGAACCCCTATTTGTTTATTTTTCTAAATACATTCAAATAT
GTATCCGCTCATGAGACAATAACCCTGATAAATGCTTCAATAATATTGAAAAAGGAAGAGTATGAGTATT
CAACATTTCCGTGTCGCCCTTATTCCCTTTTTTGCGGCATTTTGCCTTCCTGTTTTTGCTCACCCAGAAA
CGCTGGTGAAAGTAAAAGATGCTGAAGATCAGTTGGGTGCACGAGTGGGTTACATCGAACTGGATCTCAA
CAGCGGTAAGATCCTTGAGAGTTTTCGCCCCGAAGAACGTTTTCCAATGATGAGCACTTTTAAAGTTCTG
CTATGTGGCGCGGTATTATCCCGTATTGACGCCGGGCA
